>Addgene plasmid #219217 | SFFV-CREB3-Brd 275 | addgene full sequence | sequence record 448991 | Addgene NGS Result
ATTTATGCAGAGGCCGAGGCCGCCTCGGCCTCTGAGCTATTCCAGAAGTAGTGAGGAGGCTTTTTTGGAG
GCCTAGGGACGTACCCAATTCGCCCTATAGTGAGTCGTATTACGCGCGCTCACTGGCCGTCGTTTTACAA
CGTCGTGACTGGGAAAACCCTGGCGTTACCCAACTTAATCGCCTTGCAGCACATCCCCCTTTCGCCAGCT
GGCGTAATAGCGAAGAGGCCCGCACCGATCGCCCTTCCCAACAGTTGCGCAGCCTGAATGGCGAATGGG
[124 nt withheld, positions 280-403]
C
[91 nt withheld, positions 405-495]
A
[49 nt withheld, positions 497-545]
CCTTTGACGTTGGAGTCCACGTTCTTT
[37 nt withheld, positions 573-609]
ACCCTATCTCGGTCTATTCTTTTGATTTATAAGGGATTTTGCCGATTTCGGCCTATTGGTTAAAAAATGA
GCTGATTTAACAAAAATTTAACGCGAATTTTAACAAAATATTAACGCTTACAATTTAGGTGGCACTTTTC
GGGGAAATGTGCGCGGAACCCCTATTTGTTTATTTTTCTAAATACATTCAAATATGTATCCGCTCATGAG
ACAATAACCCTGATAAATGCTTCAATAATATTGAAAAAGGAAGAGTATGAGTATTCAACATTTCCGTGTC
GCCCTTATTCCCTTTTTTGCGGCATTTTGCCTTCCTGTTTTTGCTCACCCAGAAACGCTGGTGAAAGTAA
AAGATGCTGAAGATCAGTTGGGTGCACGAGTGGGTTACATCGAACTGGATCTCAACAGCGGTAAGATCCT
TGAGAGTTTTCGCCCCGAAGAACGTTTTCCAATGATGAGCACTTTTAAAGTTCTGCTATGTGGCGCGGTA
TTATCCCGTATTGACGCCGGGCAAGAGCAACTCGGTCGCCGCATACACTATTCTCAGAATGACTTGGTTG
AGTACTCACCAGTCACAGAAAAGCATCTTACGGATGGCATGACAGTAAGAGAATTATGCAGTGCTGCCAT
AACCATGAGTGATAACACTGCGGCCAACTTACTTCTGACAACGATCGGAGGACCGAAGGAGCTAACCGCT
TTTTTGCACAACATGGGGGATCATGTAACTCGCCTTGATCGTTGGGAACCGGAGCTGAATGAAGCCATAC
CAAACGACGAGCGTGACACCACGATGCCTGTAGCAATGGCAACAACGTTGCGCAAACTATTAACTGGCGA
ACTACTTACTCTAGCTTCCCGGCAACAATTAATAGACTGGATGGAGGCGGATAAAGTTGCAGGACCACTT
CTGCGCTCGGCCCTTCCGGCTGGCTGGTTTATTGCTGATAAATCTGGAGCCGGTGAGCGTGGGTCTCGCG
GTATCATTGCAGCACTGGGGCCAGATGGTAAGCCCTCCCGTATCGTAGTTATCTACACGACGGGGAGTCA
GGCAACTATGGATGAACGAAATAGACAGATCGCTGAGATAGGTGCCTCACTGATTAAGCATTGGTAACTG
TCAGACCAAGTTTACTCATATATACTTTAGATTGATTTAAAACTTCATTTTTAATTTAAAAGGATCTAGG
TGAAGATCCTTTTTGATAATCTCATGACCAAAATCCCTTAACGTGAGTTTTCGTTCCACTGAGCGTCAGA
CCCCGTAGAAAAGATCAAAGGATCTTCTTGAGATCCTTTTTTTCTGCGCGTAATCTGCTGCTTGCAAACA
AAAAAACCACCGCTACCAGCGGTGGTTTGTTTGCCGGATCAAGAGCTACCAACTCTTTTTCCGAAGGTAA
CTGGCTTCAGCAGAGCGCAGATACCAAATACTGTTCTTCTAGTGTAGCCGTAGTTAGGCCACCACTTCAA
GAACTCTGTAGCACCGCCTACATACCTCGCTCTGCTAATCCTGTTACCAGTGGCTGCTGCCAGTGGCGAT
AAGTCGTGTCTTACCGGGTTGGACTCAAGACGATAGTTACCGGATAAGGCGCAGCGGTCGGGCTGAACGG
GGGGTTCGTGCACACAGCCCAGCTTGGAGCGAACGACCTACACCGAACTGAGATACCTACAGCGTGAGCT
ATGAGAAAGCGCCACGCTTCCCGAAGGGAGAAAGGCGGACAGGTATCCGGTAAGCGGCAGGGTCGGAACA
GGAGAGCGCACGAGGGAGCTTCCAGGGGGAAACGCCTGGTATCTTTATAGTCCTGTCGGGTTTCGCCACC
TCTGACTTGAGCGTCGATTTTTGTGATGCTCGTCAGGGGGGCGGAGCCTATGGAAAAACGCCAGCAACGC
GGCCTTTTTACGGTTCCTGGCCTTTTGCTGGCCTTTTGCTCACATGTTCTTTCCTGCGTTATCCCCTGAT
TCTGTGGATAACCGTATTACCGCCTTTGAGTGAGCTGATACCGCTCGCCGCAGCCGAACGACCGAGCGCA
GCGAGTCAGTGAGCGAGGAAGCGGAAGAGCGCCCAATACGCAAACCGCCTCTCCCCGCGCGTTGGCCGAT
TCATTAATGCAGCTGGCACGACAGGTTTCCCGACTGGAAAGCGGGCAGTGAGCGCAACGCAATTAATGTG
AGTTAGCTCACTCATTAGGCACCCCAGGCTTTACACTTTATGCTTCCGGCTCGTATGTTGTGTGGAATTG
TGAGCGGATAACAATTTCACACAGGAAACAGCTATGACCATGATTACGCCAAGCGCGCAATTAACCCTCA
CTAAAGGGAACAAAAGCTGGAGCTGCAAGCTTAATGTAGTCTTATGCAATACTCTTGTAGTCTTGCAACA
TGGTAACGATGAGTTAGCAACATGCCTTACAAGGAGAGAAAAAGCACCGTGCATGCCGATTGGTGGAAGT
AAGGTGGTACGATCGTGCCTTATTAGGAAGGCAACAGACGGGTCTGACATGGATTGGACGAACCACTGAA
TTGCCGCATTGCAGAGATATTGTATTTAAGTGCCTAGCTCGATACATAAACGGGTCTCTCTGGTTAGACC
AGATCTGAGCCTGGGAGCTCTCTGGCTAACTAGGGAACCCACTGCTTAAGCCTCAATAAAGCTTGCCTTG
AGTGCTTCAAGTAGTGTGTGCCCGTCTGTTGTGTGACTCTGGTAACTAGAGATCCCTCAGACCCTTTTAG
TCAGTGTGGAAAATCTCTAGCAGTGGCGCCCGAACAGGGACTTGAAAGCGAAAGGGAAACCAGAGGAGCT
CTCTCGACGCAGGACTCGGCTTGCTGAAGCGCGCACGGCAAGAGGCGAGGGGCGGCGACTGGTGAGTACG
CCAAAAATTTTGACTAGCGGAGGCTAGAAGGAGAGAGATGGGTGCGAGAGCGTCAGTATTAAGCGGGGGA
GAATTAGATCGCGATGGGAAAAAATTCGGTTAAGGCCAGGGGGAAAGAAAAAATATAAATTAAAACATAT
AGTATGGGCAAGCAGGGAGCTAGAACGATTCGCAGTTAATCCTGGCCTGTTAGAAACATCAGAAGGCTGT
AGACAAATACTGGGACAGCTACAACCATCCCTTCAGACAGGATCAGAAGAACTTAGATCATTATATAATA
CAGTAGCAACCCTCTATTGTGTGCATCAAAGGATAGAGATAAAAGACACCAAGGAAGCTTTAGACAAGAT
AGAGGAAGAGCAAAACAAAAGTAAGACCACCGCACAGCAAGCGGCCGCTGATCTTCAGACCTGGAGGAGG
AGATATGAGGGACAATTGGAGAAGTGAATTATATAAATATAAAGTAGTAAAAATTGAACCATTAGGAGTA
GCACCCACCAAGGCAAAGAGAAGAGTGGTGCAGAGAGAAAAAAGAGCAGTGGGAATAGGAGCTTTGTTCC
TTGGGTTCTTGGGAGCAGCAGGAAGCACTATGGGCGCAGCGTCAATGACGCTGACGGTACAGGCCAGACA
ATTATTGTCTGGTATAGTGCAGCAGCAGAACAATTTGCTGAGGGCTATTGAGGCGCAACAGCATCTGTTG
CAACTCACAGTCTGGGGCATCAAGCAGCTCCAGGCAAGAATCCTGGCTGTGGAAAGATACCTAAAGGATC
AACAGCTCCTGGGGATTTGGGGTTGCTCTGGAAAACTCATTTGCACCACTGCTGTGCCTTGGAATGCTAG
TTGGAGTAATAAATCTCTGGAACAGATTTGGAATCACACGACCTGGATGGAGTGGGACAGAGAAATTAAC
AATTACACAAGCTTAATACACTCCTTAATTGAAGAATCGCAAAACCAGCAAGAAAAGAATGAACAAGAAT
TATTGGAATTAGATAAATGGGCAAGTTTGTGGAATTGGTTTAACATAACAAATTGGCTGTGGTATATAAA
ATTATTCATAATGATAGTAGGAGGCTTGGTAGGTTTAAGAATAGTTTTTGCTGTACTTTCTATAGTGAAT
AGAGTTAGGCAGGGATATTCACCATTATCGTTTCAGACCCACCTCCCAACCCCGAGGGGACCCGACAGGC
CCGAAGGAATAGAAGAAGAAGGTGGAGAGAGAGACAGAGACAGATCCATTCGATTAGTGAACGGATCTCG
ACGGTATCGGTTAACTTTTAAAAGAAAAGGGGGGATTGGGGGGTACAGTGCAGGGGAAAGAATAGTAGAC
ATAATAGCAACAGACATACAAACTAAAGAATTACAAAAACAAATTACAAAAATTCAAAATTTTATCGATC
ACGAGACTAGCCTCGAGCTGGCTGCAGTAACGCCATTTTGCAAGGCATGGAAAAATACCAAACCAAGAAT
AGAGAAGTTCAGATCAAGGGCGGGTACATGAAAATAGCTAACGTTGGGCCAAACAGGATATCTGCGGTGA
GCAGTTTCGGCCCCGGCCCGGGGCCAAGAACAGATGGTCACCGCAGTTTCGGCCCCGGCCCGAGGCCAAG
AACAGATGGTCCCCAGATATGGCCCAACCCTCAGCAGTTTCTTAAGACCCATCAGATGTTTCCAGGCTCC
CCCAAGGACCTGAAATGACCCTGCGCCTTATTTGAATTAACCAATCAGCCTGCTTCTCGCTTCTGTTCGC
GCGCTTCTGCTTCCCGAGCTCTATAAAAGAGCTCACAACCCCTCACTCGGCGCGCCAGTCCTCCGACAGA
CTGAGTCGGCCGGTCGAATCAAGCTTATCGATACCGTCGACGGATCCGCTAGCCCGCGGTTCGAAATGGA
GCTGGAATTGGATGCTGGTGACCAAGACCTGCTGGCCTTCCTGCTAGAGGAAAGTGGAGATTTGGGGACG
GCACCCGATGAGGCCGTGAGGGCCCCACTGGACTGGGCGCTGCCGCTTTCTGAGGTACCGAGCGACTGGG
AAGTAGATGATTTGCTGTGCTCCCTGCTGAGTCCCCCAGCGTCGTTGAACATTCTCAGCTCCTCCAACCC
CTGCCTTGTCCACCATGACCACACCTACTCCCTCCCACGGGAAACTGTCTCTATGGATCTAGAGAGTGAG
AGCTGTAGAAAAGAGGGGACCCAGATGACTCCACAGCATATGGAGGAGCTGGCAGAGCAGGAGATTGCTA
GGCTAGTACTGACAGATGAGGAGAAGAGTCTATTGGAGAAGGAGGGGCTTATTCTGCCTGAGACACTTCC
TCTCACTAAGACAGAGGAACAAATTCTGAAACGTGTGCGGAGGAAGATTCGAAATAAAAGATCTGCTCAA
GAGAGCCGCAGGAAAAAGAAGGTGTATGTTGGGGGTTTAGAGAGCAGGGTCTTGAAATACACAGCCCAGA
ATATGGAGCTTCAGAACAAAGTACAGCTTCTGGAGGAACAGAATTTGTCCCTTCTAGATCAACTGAGGAA
ACTCCAGGCCATGGTGATTGAGATATCAAACAAAACCAGCAGCAGCAGCACCTGCATCTTGGTCCTACTA
GTCTCCTTCTGCCTCCTCCTTGTACCTGCTATGTACTCCTCTGACACAAGGGGGAGCCTGCCAGCTGAGC
ATGGAGTGTTGTCCCGCCAGCTTCGTGCCCTCCCCAGTGAGGACCCTTACCAGCTGGAGCTGCCTGCCCT
GCAGTCAGAAGTGCCGAAAGACAGCACACACCAGTGGTTGGACGGCTCAGACTGTGTACTCCAGGCCCCT
GGCAACACTTCCTGCCTGCTGCATTACATGCCTCAGGCTCCCAGTGCAGAGCCTCCCCTGGAGTGGCCAT
TCCCTGACCTCTTCTCAGAGCCTCTCTGCCGAGGTCCCATCCTCCCCCTGCAGGCAAATCTCACAAGGAA
GGGAGGATGGCTTCCTACTGGTAGCCCCTCTGTCATTTTGCAGGACAGATACTCAGGCTAGACCGGTCGG
ATCCCCCGGGCTGCAGGAATTCGAGCATCTTACCGCCATTTATTCCCATATTTGTTCTGTTTTTCTTGAT
TTGGGTATACATTTAAATGTTAATAAAACAAAATGGTGGGGCAATCATTTACATTTTTAGGGATATGTAA
TTACTAGTTCAGGTGTATTGCCACAAGACAAACATGTTAAGAAACTTTCCCGTTATTTACGCTCTGTTCC
TGTTAATCAACCTCTGGATTACAAAATTTGTGAAAGATTGACTGATATTCTTAACTATGTTGCTCCTTTT
ACGCTGTGTGGATATGCTGCTTTAATGCCTCTGTATCATGCTATTGCTTCCCGTACGGCTTTCGTTTTCT
CCTCCTTGTATAAATCCTGGTTGCTGTCTCTTTATGAGGAGTTGTGGCCCGTTGTCCGTCAACGTGGCGT
GGTGTGCTCTGTGTTTGCTGACGCAACCCCCACTGGCTGGGGCATTGCCACCACCTGTCAACTCCTTTCT
GGGACTTTCGCTTTCCCCCTCCCGATCGCCACGGCAGAACTCATCGCCGCCTGCCTTGCCCGCTGCTGGA
CAGGGGCTAGGTTGCTGGGCACTGATAATTCCGTGGTGTTGTCGGGGAAGCTGACGTCCTTTGCAATTCG
ATATCAAGCTGTACCTTCTAGATGTACAAGTATAAGAGCGCTTCTAGACCAATGACTTACAAGGCAGCTG
TAGATCTTAGCCACTTTTTAAAAGAAAAGGGGGGACTGGAAGGGCTAATTCACTCCCAACGAAGACAAGA
TCTGCTTTTTGCTTGTACTGGGTCTCTCTGGTTAGACCAGATCTGAGCCTGGGAGCTCTCTGGCTAACTA
GGGAACCCACTGCTTAAGCCTCAATAAAGCTTGCCTTGAGTGCTTCAAGTAGTGTGTGCCCGTCTGTTGT
GTGACTCTGGTAACTAGAGATCCCTCAGACCCTTTTAGTCAGTGTGGAAAATCTCTAGCAGTAGTAGTTC
ATGTCATCTTATTATTCAGTATTTATAACTTGCAAAGAAATGAATATCAGAGAGTGAGAGGAACTTGTTT
ATTGCAGCTTATAATGGTTACAAATAAAGCAATAGCATCACAAATTTCACAAATAAAGCATTTTTTTCAC
TGCATTCTAGTTGTGGTTTGTCCAAACTCATCAATGTATCTTATCATGTCTGGCTCTAGCTATCCCGCCC
CTAACTCCGCCCATCCCGCCCCTAACTCCGCCCAGTTCCGCCCATTCTCCGCCCCATGGCTGACTAATTT
TTTTT
Features (pLannotate 1.2.2; 29 found; start..end, strand, type, name):
     94..112     -  promoter       T7 promoter: promoter for bacteriophage T7 RNA polymerase
    120..275     +  CDS            lacZα (fragment): LacZα fragment of β-galactosidase; lacZ fragment
    280..708     +  rep_origin     f1 ori (sequence partly withheld): f1 bacteriophage origin of replication; arrow indicates direction of (+) strand synthesis
    761..865     +  promoter       AmpR promoter: bla
    866..1726    +  CDS            AmpR: β-lactamase; bla; confers resistance to ampicillin, carbenicillin, and related antibiotics
   1897..2485    +  rep_origin     ori: high-copy-number ColE1/pMB1/pBR322/pUC origin of replication
   2668..2760    +  CDS            lacI (fragment): lac repressor; lacI; The lac repressor binds to the lac operator to inhibit transcription in E. coli. This inhibition can be relieved by adding lactose or isopropyl-β-D-thiogalactopyranoside (IPTG).
   2773..2794    +  protein_bind   CAP binding site: CAP binding activates transcription in the presence of cAMP. E. coli catabolite activator protein
   2809..2839    +  promoter       lac promoter: promoter for the E. coli lac operon
   2847..2863    +  protein_bind   lac operator: The lac repressor binds to the lac operator to inhibit transcription in E. coli. This inhibition can be relieved by adding lactose or isopropyl-β-D-thiogalactopyranoside (IPTG). lac repressor encoded by lacI
   2908..2926    +  promoter       T3 promoter: promoter for bacteriophage T3 RNA polymerase
   2954..3180    +  promoter       RSV promoter: Rous sarcoma virus enhancer/promoter
   3181..3361    +  LTR            5' LTR (truncated): truncated 5' long terminal repeat (LTR) from HIV-1
   3408..3533    +  misc_feature   HIV-1 Ψ: packaging signal of human immunodeficiency virus type 1
   3517..3880    +  CDS            HIV-1 gag (fragment): gag protein from human immunodeficiency virus 1; gag
   4026..4259    +  misc_feature   RRE: The Rev response element (RRE) of HIV-1 allows for Rev-dependent mRNA export from the nucleus to the cytoplasm.
   4636..4736    +  CDS            Rev (fragment): human immunodeficiency virus 1 (HIV-1) Rev protein; rev; enhances nuclear export of unspliced and incompletely spliced viral mRNAs
   4755..4872    +  misc_feature   cPPT/CTS: central polypurine tract and central termination sequence of HIV-1
   4906..5307    +  promoter       SFFV promoter: spleen focus-forming virus long terminal repeat (LTR) promoter
   5317..5340    +  misc_feature   MCS (fragment): pBluescript multiple cloning site
   5365..6477    +  CDS            CREB3: CREB3_HUMAN - Also known as LZIP. Experimental evidence at protein level: Swiss-Prot protein existence level 1. [Processed cyclic AMP-responsive element-binding protein 3]: (Microbial infection) It's transcriptional activity is inhibited by CREBZF in a HCFC1-dependent manner, by the viral transactivator HCV core protein. From Homo sapiens (Human).
   6488..6513    +  misc_feature   MCS (fragment): pBluescript multiple cloning site
   6513..6572    +  CDS            S (fragment): HBSAG_WHV6 - Experimental evidence at transcript level: Swiss-Prot protein existence level 2. The middle envelope protein plays an important role in the budding of the virion. It is involved in the induction of budding in a nucleocapsid independent way. In this process the majority of envelope proteins bud to form subviral lipoprotein particles of 22 nm of diameter that do not contain a nucleocapsid (By similarity). From Woodchuck hepatitis B virus (isolate w64/pWS23) (WHV).
   6704..7107    +  misc_feature   WPRE: woodchuck hepatitis virus posttranscriptional regulatory element
   7165..7224    +  CDS            nef (fragment): NEF_HV1Z2 - Experimental evidence at protein level: Swiss-Prot protein existence level 1. Extracellular Nef protein targets CD4(+) T-lymphocytes for apoptosis by interacting with CXCR4 surface receptors. From Human immunodeficiency virus type 1 group M subtype D (isolate Z2/CDC-Z34) (HIV-1).
   7226..7459    +  LTR            3' LTR (ΔU3): self-inactivating 3' long terminal repeat (LTR) from HIV-1
   7531..7652    +  polyA_signal   SV40 poly(A) signal: SV40 polyadenylation signal
   7671..7692    +  rep_origin     SV40 ori (fragment): SV40 origin of replication
   7692..73      +  rep_origin     SV40 ori (across the origin): SV40 origin of replication
