[The description below was written by a language model from this plasmid's Addgene catalogue record and pLannotate feature annotations shown in this document.]
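Description:
SFFV-CREB3-Brd 275 is a lentiviral transfer plasmid built on the SFFV-MCS backbone for expressing human CREB3 (also known as LUMAN or LZIP) in mammalian cells together with a construct-specific DNA barcode. It is propagated in E. coli through a high-copy ColE1/pUC-type origin with ampicillin selection (AmpR), and the backbone also retains an f1 origin, lac regulatory remnants, and T3 and T7 promoters. The recommended recombination-deficient growth strain is consistent with the presence of repeated LTR sequences.

The viral portion has a third-generation, self-inactivating layout. An RSV promoter fused to a truncated HIV-1 5' LTR drives genomic RNA production in packaging cells. It is followed by the Ψ packaging signal with a gag fragment, the RRE for Rev-dependent nuclear export, and the cPPT/CTS, which aids nuclear import of the reverse-transcribed genome. The internal spleen focus-forming virus (SFFV) promoter, which is typically strong in haematopoietic and other mammalian cells, drives the CREB3 coding sequence, cloned between retained restriction sites in the multiple cloning site. A WPRE downstream enhances transcript stability and expression. According to the depositor, the barcode sits after the WPRE in an XbaI site, although it is not separately annotated in the feature table. The cassette ends in a ΔU3 3' LTR, with an SV40 poly(A) signal and SV40 origin sequence beyond it. No mammalian selection marker or fluorescent reporter is annotated.

The plasmid belongs to a barcoded transcription factor collection made for combinatorial screening in immune cell reprogramming, where the barcode presumably identifies which factors each transduced cell received.
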