Addgene plasmid #219217: SFFV-CREB3-Brd 275
Purpose: Transcription factor CREB3 with a specific barcode assigned.
Depositing lab: Filipe Pereira. Depositing organization: Center for Neuroscience and Cell Biology, University of Coimbra. Publication: A combinatorial transcription factor screening platform for immune cell reprogramming. Kurochkin I, Altman AR, Caiado I, Pertiga-Cabral D, Halitzki E, Minaeva M, Zimmermannova O, Henriques-Oliveira L, Klein D, Nair M, Oliveira D, Cajal LR, Knittel R, Feick C, Ringner M, Martin M, Cirovic B, Pires CF, Rosa FF, Sitnicka E, Theis FJ, Pereira CF. Cell Syst. 2026 Jan 21;17(1):101457. doi: 10.1016/j.cels.2025.101457. Epub 2026 Jan 14. PubMed 41539305.
Backbone
  Vector backbone: SFFV-MCS
  Backbone size w/o insert (bp): 6638
  Vector type: Lentiviral
Growth in bacteria
  Bacterial resistance: Ampicillin, 100 μg/mL
  Growth temperature: 37°C
  Growth strain: NEB Stable
  Copy number: High Copy
Gene/Insert
  Gene/Insert name: CREB3
  Species: H. sapiens (human)
  Insert size (bp): 1116
  Entrez Gene: CREB3 (a.k.a. LUMAN, LZIP, sLZIP)
  Promoter: The spleen focus-forming virus (SFFV) promoter
  Cloning method: Restriction Enzyme; 5′ cloning site Bsp119I (not destroyed); 3′ cloning site BstHI (not destroyed)
Terms and licenses: Academic/Nonprofit Terms; Industry Terms: Not Available to Industry
Depositor comments: Barcode sequence cloned into XbaI restriction site. Design of plasmid is as follows: SFFV-[TF sequence]-WPRE-[Barcode sequence].
How to cite: SFFV-CREB3-Brd 275 was a gift from Filipe Pereira (Addgene plasmid # 219217 ; http://n2t.net/addgene:219217 ; RRID:Addgene_219217)
