>Addgene plasmid #219217 | SFFV-CREB3-Brd 275 | depositor partial sequence | sequence record 428131 | TF ORF
ATGGAGCTGGAATTGGATGCTGGTGACCAAGACCTGCTGGCCTTCCTGCTAGAGGAAAGTGGAGATTTGG
GGACGGCACCCGATGAGGCCGTGAGGGCCCCACTGGACTGGGCGCTGCCGCTTTCTGAGGTACCGAGCGA
CTGGGAAGTAGATGATTTGCTGTGCTCCCTGCTGAGTCCCCCAGCGTCGTTGAACATTCTCAGCTCCTCC
AACCCCTGCCTTGTCCACCATGACCACACCTACTCCCTCCCACGGGAAACTGTCTCTATGGATCTAGAGA
GTGAGAGCTGTAGAAAAGAGGGGACCCAGATGACTCCACAGCATATGGAGGAGCTGGCAGAGCAGGAGAT
TGCTAGGCTAGTACTGACAGATGAGGAGAAGAGTCTATTGGAGAAGGAGGGGCTTATTCTGCCTGAGACA
CTTCCTCTCACTAAGACAGAGGAACAAATTCTGAAACGTGTGCGGAGGAAGATTCGAAATAAAAGATCTG
CTCAAGAGAGCCGCAGGAAAAAGAAGGTGTATGTTGGGGGTTTAGAGAGCAGGGTCTTGAAATACACAGC
CCAGAATATGGAGCTTCAGAACAAAGTACAGCTTCTGGAGGAACAGAATTTGTCCCTTCTAGATCAACTG
AGGAAACTCCAGGCCATGGTGATTGAGATATCAAACAAAACCAGCAGCAGCAGCACCTGCATCTTGGTCC
TACTAGTCTCCTTCTGCCTCCTCCTTGTACCTGCTATGTACTCCTCTGACACAAGGGGGAGCCTGCCAGC
TGAGCATGGAGTGTTGTCCCGCCAGCTTCGTGCCCTCCCCAGTGAGGACCCTTACCAGCTGGAGCTGCCT
GCCCTGCAGTCAGAAGTGCCGAAAGACAGCACACACCAGTGGTTGGACGGCTCAGACTGTGTACTCCAGG
CCCCTGGCAACACTTCCTGCCTGCTGCATTACATGCCTCAGGCTCCCAGTGCAGAGCCTCCCCTGGAGTG
GCCATTCCCTGACCTCTTCTCAGAGCCTCTCTGCCGAGGTCCCATCCTCCCCCTGCAGGCAAATCTCACA
AGGAAGGGAGGATGGCTTCCTACTGGTAGCCCCTCTGTCATTTTGCAGGACAGATACTCAGGCTAG
