>Addgene plasmid #219217 | SFFV-CREB3-Brd 275 | depositor partial sequence | sequence record 428132 | Barcode sequence
TGTACAAGTATAAGAGCGCT
